Addgene plasmid #232918: pCAG/VPS34(W885D/Y884D)
Purpose: Mammalian Expression
Depositing lab: James Hurley. Depositing organization: University of California, Berkeley.
Backbone
  Vector backbone: pCAG
  Vector type: Mammalian Expression
Growth in bacteria
  Bacterial resistance: Ampicillin, 100 μg/mL
  Growth temperature: 37°C
  Growth strain: DH5alpha
  Copy number: High Copy
Gene/Insert
  Gene/Insert name: VPS34 (alt name: PIK3C3)
  Species: H. sapiens (human)
  Mutation: W885D/Y884D
  Entrez Gene: PIK3C3 (a.k.a. VPS34, Vps34, hVps34)
  Cloning method: Gibson Cloning
Terms and licenses: Academic/Nonprofit Terms; Industry Terms: Not Available to Industry
How to cite: pCAG/VPS34(W885D/Y884D) was a gift from James Hurley (Addgene plasmid # 232918 ; http://n2t.net/addgene:232918 ; RRID:Addgene_232918)
