[The description below was written by a language model from this plasmid's Addgene catalogue record and pLannotate feature annotations shown in this document.]
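Description:
pCAG/VPS34(W885D/Y884D) is a mammalian expression plasmid of about 7.5 kb built on the pCAG backbone. It carries the human PIK3C3 gene, which encodes VPS34, the class III phosphatidylinositol 3-kinase. The insert was introduced by Gibson cloning and bears two aspartate substitutions, Y884D and W885D, at adjacent residues near the C-terminal end of the protein. The annotated coding sequence spans the numbering origin of the circular record. No epitope tag, reporter or fusion partner is listed in the catalogue fields or detected in the feature table.

Expression is driven by the composite CAG promoter, which consists of the human cytomegalovirus immediate-early enhancer, the chicken β-actin promoter (annotated here as two overlapping fragments) and a chimeric chicken β-actin/rabbit β-globin intron. This arrangement gives strong, constitutive transcription in a wide range of mammalian cell types. Transcripts are terminated by the rabbit β-globin polyadenylation signal. The short HBB "CDS" fragments flanking the insert most likely reflect β-globin exon sequence that is part of the CAG cassette rather than separately expressed products. The backbone also holds an SV40 origin of replication, which can support episomal amplification in cells expressing large T antigen, along with an SV40 poly(A) signal and remnants of lac promoter/operator and lacI sequence. No mammalian selection marker is annotated, which suits transient transfection.

In E. coli the plasmid is maintained at high copy through a ColE1/pUC-type origin and selected with ampicillin via the β-lactamase gene. The record gives the purpose only as mammalian expression and does not state the functional consequence of the double mutation.
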