Features (pLannotate 1.2.2; 19 found; start..end, strand, type, name):
    693..770     +  CDS            HBB (fragment): HBB_PONPY - Experimental evidence at transcript level: Swiss-Prot protein existence level 2. Involved in oxygen transport from the lung to the various peripheral tissues. From Pongo pygmaeus (Bornean orangutan).
    841..896     +  polyA_signal   β-globin poly(A) signal: rabbit β-globin polyadenylation signal (Gil and Proudfoot, 1987)
   1281..1297    -  protein_bind   lac operator: The lac repressor binds to the lac operator to inhibit transcription in E. coli. This inhibition can be relieved by adding lactose or isopropyl-β-D-thiogalactopyranoside (IPTG). lac repressor encoded by lacI
   1305..1335    -  promoter       lac promoter: promoter for the E. coli lac operon
   1350..1371    -  protein_bind   CAP binding site: CAP binding activates transcription in the presence of cAMP. E. coli catabolite activator protein
   1384..1423    -  CDS            lacI (fragment): lac repressor; lacI; The lac repressor binds to the lac operator to inhibit transcription in E. coli. This inhibition can be relieved by adding lactose or isopropyl-β-D-thiogalactopyranoside (IPTG).
   1430..1452    +  promoter       SV40 promoter (fragment): SV40 enhancer and early promoter
   1476..1611    +  rep_origin     SV40 ori: SV40 origin of replication
   1631..1765    +  polyA_signal   SV40 poly(A) signal: SV40 polyadenylation signal
   1767..1821    -  CDS            lacI (fragment): lac repressor; lacI; The lac repressor binds to the lac operator to inhibit transcription in E. coli. This inhibition can be relieved by adding lactose or isopropyl-β-D-thiogalactopyranoside (IPTG).
   2004..2592    -  rep_origin     ori: high-copy-number ColE1/pMB1/pBR322/pUC origin of replication
   2763..3623    -  CDS            AmpR: β-lactamase; bla; confers resistance to ampicillin, carbenicillin, and related antibiotics
   3624..3728    -  promoter       AmpR promoter: bla
   3759..4138    +  enhancer       CMV enhancer: human cytomegalovirus immediate early enhancer
   4140..4283    +  promoter       chicken β-actin promoter (fragment): contains a 21-bp deletion relative to the standard chicken β-actin promoter
   4277..4433    +  promoter       chicken β-actin promoter (fragment): contains a 21-bp deletion relative to the standard chicken β-actin promoter
   4434..5450    +  intron         chimeric intron: chimera between introns from chicken β-actin and rabbit β-globin
   5448..5504    +  CDS            HBB (fragment): HBB_LEPEU - Experimental evidence at protein level: Swiss-Prot protein existence level 1. Involved in oxygen transport from the lung to the various peripheral tissues. From Lepus europaeus (European hare).
   5531..683     +  CDS            PIK3C3 (across the origin): PK3C3_HUMAN - Also known as VPS34 From Homo sapiens (Human).
>Addgene plasmid #232918 | pCAG/VPS34(W885D/Y884D) | addgene full sequence | sequence record 465278 | Addgene NGS Result
AGGAGAACCTGGATCTGAAACTGACACCCTACAAGGTGCTGGCTACCAGTACAAAGCACGGCTTCATGCA
GTTTATCCAGTCAGTGCCTGTGGCCGAGGTGCTGGACACTGAAGGGAGCATTCAGAATTTCTTTAGGAAG
TATGCCCCCTCTGAGAACGGCCCTAATGGGATCAGTGCTGAAGTGATGGATACTTACGTGAAAAGCTGCG
CCGGCTATTGTGTGATCACCTACATTCTGGGAGTGGGCGACAGGCATCTGGATAACCTGCTGCTGACTAA
AACCGGGAAGCTGTTCCACATCGACTTTGGGTATATTCTGGGAAGGGATCCAAAGCCACTGCCACCACCT
ATGAAACTGAATAAGGAGATGGTGGAAGGCATGGGGGGAACACAGTCCGAGCAGTATCAGGAATTCCGCA
AGCAGTGTTACACTGCCTTTCTGCACCTGCGGAGATACTCAAACCTGATCCTGAATCTGTTCAGCCTGAT
GGTGGACGCCAATATCCCAGATATTGCTCTGGAGCCCGACAAGACCGTGAAAAAGGTGCAGGATAAATTT
AGGCTGGACCTGTCTGATGAGGAAGCCGTGCACTATATGCAGTCTCTGATCGACGAGAGTGTGCATGCTC
TGTTCGCCGCTGTGGTGGAACAGATTCACAAGTTTGCCCAGGACGATCGCAAATGACTCGAGGAATTCAC
TCCTCAGGTGCAGGCTGCCTATCAGAAGGTGGTGGCTGGTGTGGCCAATGCCCTGGCTCACAAATACCAC
TGAGATCTTTTTCCCTCTGCCAAAAATTATGGGGACATCATGAAGCCCCTTGAGCATCTGACTTCTGGCT
AATAAAGGAAATTTATTTTCATTGCAATAGTGTGTTGGAATTTTTTGTGTCTCTCACTCGGAAGGACATA
TGGGAGGGCAAATCATTTAAAACATCAGAATGAGTATTTGGTTTAGAGTTTGGCAACATATGCCCATATG
CTGGCTGCCATGAACAAAGGTTGGCTATAAAGAGGTCATCAGTATATGAAACAGCCCCCTGCTGTCCATT
CCTTATTCCATAGAAAAGCCTTGACTTGAGGTTAGATTTTTTTTATATTTTGTTTTGTGTTATTTTTTTC
TTTAACATCCCTAAAATTTTCCTTACATGTTTTACTAGCCAGATTTTTCCTCCTCTCCTGACTACTCCCA
GTCATAGCTGTCCCTCTTCTCTTATGGAGATCCCTCGACCTGCAGCCCAAGCTTGGCGTAATCATGGTCA
TAGCTGTTTCCTGTGTGAAATTGTTATCCGCTCACAATTCCACACAACATACGAGCCGGAAGCATAAAGT
GTAAAGCCTGGGGTGCCTAATGAGTGAGCTAACTCACATTAATTGCGTTGCGCTCACTGCCCGCTTTCCA
GTCGGGAAACCTGTCGTGCCAGCGGATCCGCATCTCAATTAGTCAGCAACCATAGTCCCGCCCCTAACTC
CGCCCATCCCGCCCCTAACTCCGCCCAGTTCCGCCCATTCTCCGCCCCATGGCTGACTAATTTTTTTTAT
TTATGCAGAGGCCGAGGCCGCCTCGGCCTCTGAGCTATTCCAGAAGTAGTGAGGAGGCTTTTTTGGAGGC
CTAGGCTTTTGCAAAAAGCTAACTTGTTTATTGCAGCTTATAATGGTTACAAATAAAGCAATAGCATCAC
AAATTTCACAAATAAAGCATTTTTTTCACTGCATTCTAGTTGTGGTTTGTCCAAACTCATCAATGTATCT
TATCATGTCTGGATCCGCTGCATTAATGAATCGGCCAACGCGCGGGGAGAGGCGGTTTGCGTATTGGGCG
CTCTTCCGCTTCCTCGCTCACTGACTCGCTGCGCTCGGTCGTTCGGCTGCGGCGAGCGGTATCAGCTCAC
TCAAAGGCGGTAATACGGTTATCCACAGAATCAGGGGATAACGCAGGAAAGAACATGTGAGCAAAAGGCC
AGCAAAAGGCCAGGAACCGTAAAAAGGCCGCGTTGCTGGCGTTTTTCCATAGGCTCCGCCCCCCTGACGA
GCATCACAAAAATCGACGCTCAAGTCAGAGGTGGCGAAACCCGACAGGACTATAAAGATACCAGGCGTTT
CCCCCTGGAAGCTCCCTCGTGCGCTCTCCTGTTCCGACCCTGCCGCTTACCGGATACCTGTCCGCCTTTC
TCCCTTCGGGAAGCGTGGCGCTTTCTCATAGCTCACGCTGTAGGTATCTCAGTTCGGTGTAGGTCGTTCG
CTCCAAGCTGGGCTGTGTGCACGAACCCCCCGTTCAGCCCGACCGCTGCGCCTTATCCGGTAACTATCGT
CTTGAGTCCAACCCGGTAAGACACGACTTATCGCCACTGGCAGCAGCCACTGGTAACAGGATTAGCAGAG
CGAGGTATGTAGGCGGTGCTACAGAGTTCTTGAAGTGGTGGCCTAACTACGGCTACACTAGAAGAACAGT
ATTTGGTATCTGCGCTCTGCTGAAGCCAGTTACCTTCGGAAAAAGAGTTGGTAGCTCTTGATCCGGCAAA
CAAACCACCGCTGGTAGCGGTGGTTTTTTTGTTTGCAAGCAGCAGATTACGCGCAGAAAAAAAGGATCTC
AAGAAGATCCTTTGATCTTTTCTACGGGGTCTGACGCTCAGTGGAACGAAAACTCACGTTAAGGGATTTT
GGTCATGAGATTATCAAAAAGGATCTTCACCTAGATCCTTTTAAATTAAAAATGAAGTTTTAAATCAATC
TAAAGTATATATGAGTAAACTTGGTCTGACAGTTACCAATGCTTAATCAGTGAGGCACCTATCTCAGCGA
TCTGTCTATTTCGTTCATCCATAGTTGCCTGACTCCCCGTCGTGTAGATAACTACGATACGGGAGGGCTT
ACCATCTGGCCCCAGTGCTGCAATGATACCGCGAGACCCACGCTCACCGGCTCCAGATTTATCAGCAATA
AACCAGCCAGCCGGAAGGGCCGAGCGCAGAAGTGGTCCTGCAACTTTATCCGCCTCCATCCAGTCTATTA
ATTGTTGCCGGGAAGCTAGAGTAAGTAGTTCGCCAGTTAATAGTTTGCGCAACGTTGTTGCCATTGCTAC
AGGCATCGTGGTGTCACGCTCGTCGTTTGGTATGGCTTCATTCAGCTCCGGTTCCCAACGATCAAGGCGA
GTTACATGATCCCCCATGTTGTGCAAAAAAGCGGTTAGCTCCTTCGGTCCTCCGATCGTTGTCAGAAGTA
AGTTGGCCGCAGTGTTATCACTCATGGTTATGGCAGCACTGCATAATTCTCTTACTGTCATGCCATCCGT
AAGATGCTTTTCTGTGACTGGTGAGTACTCAACCAAGTCATTCTGAGAATAGTGTATGCGGCGACCGAGT
TGCTCTTGCCCGGCGTCAATACGGGATAATACCGCGCCACATAGCAGAACTTTAAAAGTGCTCATCATTG
GAAAACGTTCTTCGGGGCGAAAACTCTCAAGGATCTTACCGCTGTTGAGATCCAGTTCGATGTAACCCAC
TCGTGCACCCAACTGATCTTCAGCATCTTTTACTTTCACCAGCGTTTCTGGGTGAGCAAAAACAGGAAGG
CAAAATGCCGCAAAAAAGGGAATAAGGGCGACACGGAAATGTTGAATACTCATACTCTTCCTTTTTCAAT
ATTATTGAAGCATTTATCAGGGTTATTGTCTCATGAGCGGATACATATTTGAATGTATTTAGAAAAATAA
ACAAATAGGGGTTCCGCGCACATTTCCCCGAAAAGTGCCACCTGGGTCGACATTGATTATTGACTAGTTA
TTAATAGTAATCAATTACGGGGTCATTAGTTCATAGCCCATATATGGAGTTCCGCGTTACATAACTTACG
GTAAATGGCCCGCCTGGCTGACCGCCCAACGACCCCCGCCCATTGACGTCAATAATGACGTATGTTCCCA
TAGTAACGCCAATAGGGACTTTCCATTGACGTCAATGGGTGGAGTATTTACGGTAAACTGCCCACTTGGC
AGTACATCAAGTGTATCATATGCCAAGTACGCCCCCTATTGACGTCAATGACGGTAAATGGCCCGCCTGG
CATTATGCCCAGTACATGACCTTATGGGACTTTCCTACTTGGCAGTACATCTACGTATTAGTCATCGCTA
TTACCATGGTCGAGGTGAGCCCCACGTTCTGCTTCACTCTCCCCATCTCCCCCCCCTCCCCACCCCCAAT
TTTGTATTTATTTATTTTTTAATTATTTTGTGCAGCGATGGGGGCGGGGGGGGGGGGGGGGGGGGGGGGG
GGGGGGGGGGGGGGGGGGGGGGGGGGGGGGGGGGGGGGGGGGGGGGGGGGCGAGGCGGAGAGGTGCGGCG
GCAGCCAATCAGAGCGGCGCGCTCCGAAAGTTTCCTTTTATGGCGAGGCGGCGGCGGCGGCGGCCCTATA
AAAAGCGAAGCGCGCGGCGGGCGGGAGTCGCTGCGCGCTGCCTTCGCCCCGTGCCCCGCTCCGCCGCCGC
CTCGCGCCGCCCGCCCCGGCTCTGACTGACCGCGTTACTCCCACAGGTGAGCGGGCGGGACGGCCCTTCT
CCTCCGGGCTGTAATTAGCGCTTGGTTTAATGACGGCTTGTTTCTTTTCTGTGGCTGCGTGAAAGCCTTG
AGGGGCTCCGGGAGGGCCCTTTGTGCGGGGGGAGCGGCTCGGGGGGTGCGTGCGTGTGTGTGTGCGTGGG
GAGCGCCGCGTGCGGCTCCGCGCTGCCCGGCGGCTGTGAGCGCTGCGGGCGCGGCGCGGGGCTTTGTGCG
CTCCGCAGTGTGCGCGAGGGGAGCGCGGCCGGGGGCGGTGCCCCGCGGTGCGGGGGGGGCTGCGAGGGGA
ACAAAGGCTGCGTGCGGGGTGTGTGCGTGGGGGGGTGAGCAGGGGGTGTGGGCGCGTCGGTCGGGCTGCA
ACCCCCCCTGCACCCCCCTCCCCGAGTTGCTGAGCACGGCCCGGCTTCGGGTGCGGGGCTCCGTACGGGG
CGTGGCGCGGGGCTCGCCGTGCCGGGCGGGGGGTGGCGGCAGGTGGGGGTGCCGGGCGGGGCGGGGCCGC
CTCGGGCCGGGGAGGGCTCGGGGGAGGGGCGCGGCGGCCCCCGGAGCGCCGGCGGCTGTCGAGGCGCGGC
GAGCCGCAGCCATTGCCTTTTATGGTAATCGTGCGAGAGGGCGCAGGGACTTCCTTTGTCCCAAATCTGT
GCGGAGCCGAAATCTGGGAGGCGCCGCCGCACCCCCTCTAGCGGGCGCGGGGCGAAGCGGTGCGGCGCCG
GCAGGAAGGAAATGGGCGGGGAGGGCCTTCGTGCGTCGCCGCGCCGCCGTCCCCTTCTCCCTCTCCAGCC
TCGGGGCTGTCCGCGGGGGGACGGCTGCCTTCGGGGGGGACGGGGCAGGGCGGGGTTCGGCTTCTGGCGT
GTGACCGGCGGCTCTAGAGCCTCTGCTAACCATGTTCATGCCTTCTTCTTTTTCCTACAGCTCCTGGGCA
ACGTGCTGGTTATTGTGCTGTCTCATCATTTTGGCAAAGAATTCCTCGATCGACGGTATCGATAGCCACC
ATGGGCGAGGCTGAAAAGTTCCATTACATCTATTCCTGCGACCTGGATATCAACGTGCAGCTGAAGATTG
GATCCCTGGAGGGCAAACGGGAACAGAAATCTTATAAGGCCGTGCTGGAGGACCCCATGCTGAAGTTTAG
CGGACTGTATCAGGAAACATGCTCCGATCTGTACGTGACTTGTCAGGTGTTCGCTGAGGGAAAGCCACTG
GCTCTGCCTGTGAGGACCTCCTACAAAGCCTTTTCTACAAGATGGAACTGGAATGAATGGCTGAAACTGC
CTGTGAAGTATCCTGACCTGCCAAGAAACGCCCAGGTGGCTCTGACCATCTGGGATGTGTACGGACCTGG
AAAGGCTGTGCCAGTGGGAGGGACCACAGTGTCCCTGTTCGGGAAGTACGGAATGTTTCGGCAGGGGATG
CACGACCTGAAAGTGTGGCCCAATGTGGAGGCCGATGGCTCTGAACCAACTAAGACCCCCGGGAGAACAA
GCTCCACTCTGAGTGAGGACCAGATGTCAAGGCTGGCCAAACTGACTAAGGCTCACCGCCAGGGACATAT
GGTGAAGGTGGACTGGCTGGATCGGCTGACCTTCAGAGAGATCGAAATGATTAACGAGAGCGAAAAACGG
TCTAGTAATTTCATGTATCTGATGGTGGAGTTTAGATGCGTGAAATGTGACGATAAGGAATACGGAATCG
TGTACTATGAGAAGGACGGCGATGAATCAAGCCCCATTCTGACCAGCTTTGAGCTGGTGAAAGTGCCAGA
CCCCCAGATGAGTATGGAGAACCTGGTGGAATCAAAACACCATAAGCTGGCCCGGTCCCTGAGATCTGGC
CCTAGTGACCATGATCTGAAGCCAAACGCCGCTACAAGGGACCAGCTGAATATCATTGTGAGCTATCCCC
CTACTAAACAGCTGACCTACGAGGAACAGGATCTGGTGTGGAAGTTCCGCTACTATCTGACTAACCAGGA
GAAAGCCCTGACCAAATTTCTGAAGTGCGTGAATTGGGACCTGCCTCAGGAGGCCAAGCAGGCTCTGGAA
CTGCTGGGCAAATGGAAGCCAATGGACGTGGAGGATAGCCTGGAACTGCTGTCCTCTCACTATACCAATC
CAACAGTGCGGAGATACGCTGTGGCTAGGCTGAGGCAGGCTGACGATGAGGATCTGCTGATGTATCTGCT
GCAGCTGGTGCAGGCCCTGAAGTACGAGAACTTCGACGATATCAAAAATGGGCTGGAACCCACCAAGAAA
GACAGCCAGAGTTCAGTGTCCGAGAACGTGTCAAATAGCGGAATCAACAGCGCTGAAATTGATAGCTCCC
AGATCATTACCTCACCTCTGCCAAGCGTGTCTAGTCCACCCCCTGCCTCCAAAACAAAGGAGGTGCCTGA
CGGCGAGAATCTGGAACAGGATCTGTGCACCTTCCTGATCTCACGGGCCTGTAAGAACAGCACACTGGCT
AATTACCTGTATTGGTACGTGATTGTGGAGTGTGAAGACCAGGATACACAGCAGAGAGACCCAAAGACTC
ATGAGATGTACCTGAACGTGATGAGGCGCTTCAGCCAGGCCCTGCTGAAAGGGGACAAGTCCGTGAGGGT
GATGCGCTCTCTGCTGGCCGCTCAGCAGACCTTTGTGGATCGGCTGGTGCACCTGATGAAGGCTGTGCAG
AGGGAGTCTGGGAACCGCAAGAAAAAGAATGAAAGACTGCAGGCCCTGCTGGGAGACAACGAGAAAATGA
ATCTGAGTGATGTGGAGCTGATCCCCCTGCCTCTGGAACCCCAGGTGAAGATTAGAGGAATCATTCCTGA
GACAGCCACTCTGTTCAAATCCGCCCTGATGCCAGCTCAGCTGTTCTTTAAAACAGAAGACGGCGGCAAG
TATCCCGTGATCTTTAAACATGGCGACGATCTGAGGCAGGATCAGCTGATTCTGCAGATCATTTCTCTGA
TGGACAAACTGCTGCGCA
