>Addgene plasmid #232918 | pCAG/VPS34(W885D/Y884D) | depositor partial sequence | sequence record 458044 | VPS34(W885D_Y884D)
GATCGACGGTATCGATAGCCACCATGGGCGAGGCTGAAAAGTTCCATTACATCTATTCCTGCGACCTGGA
TATCAACGTGCAGCTGAAGATTGGATCCCTGGAGGGCAAACGGGAACAGAAATCTTATAAGGCCGTGCTG
GAGGACCCCATGCTGAAGTTTAGCGGACTGTATCAGGAAACATGCTCCGATCTGTACGTGACTTGTCAGG
TGTTCGCTGAGGGAAAGCCACTGGCTCTGCCTGTGAGGACCTCCTACAAAGCCTTTTCTACAAGATGGAA
CTGGAATGAATGGCTGAAACTGCCTGTGAAGTATCCTGACCTGCCAAGAAACGCCCAGGTGGCTCTGACC
ATCTGGGATGTGTACGGACCTGGAAAGGCTGTGCCAGTGGGAGGGACCACAGTGTCCCTGTTCGGGAAGT
ACGGAATGTTTCGGCAGGGGATGCACGACCTGAAAGTGTGGCCCAATGTGGAGGCCGATGGCTCTGAACC
AACTAAGACCCCCGGGAGAACAAGCTCCACTCTGAGTGAGGACCAGATGTCAAGGCTGGCCAAACTGACT
AAGGCTCACCGCCAGGGACATATGGTGAAGGTGGACTGGCTGGATCGGCTGACCTTCAGAGAGATCGAAA
TGATTAACGAGAGCGAAAAACGGTCTAGTAATTTCATGTATCTGATGGTGGAGTTTAGATGCGTGAAATG
TGACGATAAGGAATACGGAATCGTGTACTATGAGAAGGACGGCGATGAATCAAGCCCCATTCTGACCAGC
TTTGAGCTGGTGAAAGTGCCAGACCCCCAGATGAGTATGGAGAACCTGGTGGAATCAAAACACCATAAGC
TGGCCCGGTCCCTGAGATCTGGCCCTAGTGACCATGATCTGAAGCCAAACGCCGCTACAAGGGACCAGCT
GAATATCATTGTGAGCTATCCCCCTACTAAACAGCTGACCTACGAGGAACAGGATCTGGTGTGGAAGTTC
CGCTACTATCTGACTAACCAGGAGAAAGCCCTGACCAAATTTCTGAAGTGCGTGAATTGGGACCTGCCTC
AGGAGGCCAAGCAGGCTCTGGAACTGCTGGGCAAATGGAAGCCAATGGACGTGGAGGATAGCCTGGAACT
GCTGTCCTCTCACTATACCAATCCAACAGTGCGGAGATACGCTGTGGCTAGGCTGAGGCAGGCTGACGAT
GAGGATCTGCTGATGTATCTGCTGCAGCTGGTGCAGGCCCTGAAGTACGAGAACTTCGACGATATCAAAA
ATGGGCTGGAACCCACCAAGAAAGACAGCCAGAGTTCAGTGTCCGAGAACGTGTCAAATAGCGGAATCAA
CAGCGCTGAAATTGATAGCTCCCAGATCATTACCTCACCTCTGCCAAGCGTGTCTAGTCCACCCCCTGCC
TCCAAAACAAAGGAGGTGCCTGACGGCGAGAATCTGGAACAGGATCTGTGCACCTTCCTGATCTCACGGG
CCTGTAAGAACAGCACACTGGCTAATTACCTGTATTGGTACGTGATTGTGGAGTGTGAAGACCAGGATAC
ACAGCAGAGAGACCCAAAGACTCATGAGATGTACCTGAACGTGATGAGGCGCTTCAGCCAGGCCCTGCTG
AAAGGGGACAAGTCCGTGAGGGTGATGCGCTCTCTGCTGGCCGCTCAGCAGACCTTTGTGGATCGGCTGG
TGCACCTGATGAAGGCTGTGCAGAGGGAGTCTGGGAACCGCAAGAAAAAGAATGAAAGACTGCAGGCCCT
GCTGGGAGACAACGAGAAAATGAATCTGAGTGATGTGGAGCTGATCCCCCTGCCTCTGGAACCCCAGGTG
AAGATTAGAGGAATCATTCCTGAGACAGCCACTCTGTTCAAATCCGCCCTGATGCCAGCTCAGCTGTTCT
TTAAAACAGAAGACGGCGGCAAGTATCCCGTGATCTTTAAACATGGCGACGATCTGAGGCAGGATCAGCT
GATTCTGCAGATCATTTCTCTGATGGACAAACTGCTGCGCAAGGAGAACCTGGATCTGAAACTGACACCC
TACAAGGTGCTGGCTACCAGTACAAAGCACGGCTTCATGCAGTTTATCCAGTCAGTGCCTGTGGCCGAGG
TGCTGGACACTGAAGGGAGCATTCAGAATTTCTTTAGGAAGTATGCCCCCTCTGAGAACGGCCCTAATGG
GATCAGTGCTGAAGTGATGGATACTTACGTGAAAAGCTGCGCCGGCTATTGTGTGATCACCTACATTCTG
GGAGTGGGCGACAGGCATCTGGATAACCTGCTGCTGACTAAAACCGGGAAGCTGTTCCACATCGACTTTG
GGTATATTCTGGGAAGGGATCCAAAGCCACTGCCACCACCTATGAAACTGAATAAGGAGATGGTGGAAGG
CATGGGGGGAACACAGTCCGAGCAGTATCAGGAATTCCGCAAGCAGTGTTACACTGCCTTTCTGCACCTG
CGGAGATACTCAAACCTGATCCTGAATCTGTTCAGCCTGATGGTGGACGCCAATATCCCAGATATTGCTC
TGGAGCCCGACAAGACCGTGAAAAAGGTGCAGGATAAATTTAGGCTGGACCTGTCTGATGAGGAAGCCGT
GCACTATATGCAGTCTCTGATCGACGAGAGTGTGCATGCTCTGTTCGCCGCTGTGGTGGAACAGATTCAC
AAGTTTGCCCAGGACGATCGCAAATGACTCGAGGAATTCACTCCTCAGGTGC
